Addgene plasmid #142296: TFORF1954
Purpose: Lentiviral vector for overexpressing transcription factor ORFs with unique 24-bp barcodes. Barcodes facilitate identification of transcription factors in pooled screens.
Depositing lab: Feng Zhang. Depositing organization: Broad Institute. Publication: A transcription factor atlas of directed differentiation. Joung J, Ma S, Tay T, Geiger-Schuller KR, Kirchgatterer PC, Verdine VK, Guo B, Arias-Garcia MA, Allen WE, Singh A, Kuksenko O, Abudayyeh OO, Gootenberg JS, Fu Z, Macrae RK, Buenrostro JD, Regev A, Zhang F. Cell. 2023 Jan 5;186(1):209-229.e26. doi: 10.1016/j.cell.2022.11.026. PubMed 36608654.
Backbone
  Vector backbone: pLX_TRC317
  Backbone manufacturer: Broad Institute Genetic Perturbation Platform
  Backbone size w/o insert (bp): 8264
  Vector type: Mammalian Expression, Lentiviral
  Selectable markers: Puromycin
Growth in bacteria
  Bacterial resistance: Ampicillin, 100 μg/mL
  Growth temperature: 37°C
  Growth strain: NEB Stable
  Copy number: High Copy
Gene/Insert
  Gene/Insert name: ESR2
  Species: H. sapiens (human)
  Insert size (bp): 1421
  Entrez Gene: ESR2 (a.k.a. ER-BETA, ESR-BETA, ESRB, ESTRB, Erb, NR3A2, ODG8)
  Promoter: EF1a
  Cloning method: Unknown
  Sequencing primers: 5′ GGGTGGAGACTGAAGTTAGGCCAG; 3′ CACATAGCGTAAAAGGAGCAACATAG
Terms and licenses: Academic/Nonprofit Terms; Industry Terms: Not Available to Industry
Depositor comments: NM_001271877,ENST00000267525 . The transcription factor ORF portion of this plasmid was synthesized by Genewiz. Please test multiple small colonies in case of plasmid recombination. To make this collection available in a timely manner, a portion of this collection was not fully sequenced by Addgene. If an Addgene verified full plasmid sequence is not available, please contact us prior to placing an order to request the full sequence.
How to cite: TFORF1954 was a gift from Feng Zhang (Addgene plasmid # 142296 ; http://n2t.net/addgene:142296 ; RRID:Addgene_142296)
