[The description below was written by a language model from this plasmid's Addgene catalogue record and pLannotate feature annotations shown in this document.]
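Description:
TFORF1954 is a lentiviral mammalian expression plasmid built on the pLX_TRC317 backbone and carrying the human ESR2 (estrogen receptor beta, NR3A2) open reading frame. It belongs to a barcoded transcription factor ORF collection. It is propagated in E. coli as a high-copy plasmid through a ColE1/pUC-type origin with ampicillin selection (AmpR). An f1 origin and remnants of a lac/lacZα cloning region with T3 and T7 promoters also sit in the bacterial portion. The depositor warns that recombination can occur, as is common with LTR-containing plasmids.

The viral cassette has a third-generation, self-inactivating layout. An RSV promoter drives a truncated HIV-1 5' LTR, followed by the Ψ packaging signal with a gag fragment, the RRE for Rev-dependent export of the genomic RNA, and a cPPT/CTS element. A ΔU3 3' LTR and an SV40 polyadenylation signal close the cassette. Within the provirus, an SV40 early promoter drives puromycin N-acetyltransferase for selecting transduced cells. A separate EF-1α promoter drives the synthesized ESR2 ORF, and a WPRE downstream enhances transcript expression. The annotation matches the ORF to ESR2 and cites isoform 2, which is described as lacking ligand binding and having little or no ERE binding, though the record's transcript identifiers should be consulted to confirm the isoform.

According to the catalogue entry, each construct in the collection carries a unique 24-bp barcode. The feature table does not annotate it, so its position is not stated; a short U6 promoter fragment is annotated between the ORF and the WPRE. The barcode identifies the overexpressed factor in pooled screens, such as the directed differentiation screens for which the library was made.
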