Features (pLannotate 1.2.2; 31 found; start..end, strand, type, name):
      5..231     +  promoter       RSV promoter: Rous sarcoma virus enhancer/promoter
    232..412     +  LTR            5' LTR (truncated): truncated 5' long terminal repeat (LTR) from HIV-1
    459..584     +  misc_feature   HIV-1 Ψ: packaging signal of human immunodeficiency virus type 1
    568..931     +  CDS            HIV-1 gag (fragment): gag protein from human immunodeficiency virus 1; gag
   1077..1310    +  misc_feature   RRE: The Rev response element (RRE) of HIV-1 allows for Rev-dependent mRNA export from the nucleus to the cytoplasm.
   1687..1713    +  CDS            Rev (fragment): human immunodeficiency virus 1 (HIV-1) Rev protein; rev; enhances nuclear export of unspliced and incompletely spliced viral mRNAs
   1720..1743    +  promoter       SV40 promoter (fragment): SV40 early promoter
   1744..1815    +  promoter       SV40 promoter (fragment): SV40 enhancer and early promoter
   1839..1974    +  rep_origin     SV40 ori: SV40 origin of replication
   2020..2616    +  CDS            PuroR (fragment): puromycin N-acetyltransferase; pac from Streptomyces; confers resistance to puromycin
   2665..2782    +  misc_feature   cPPT/CTS: central polypurine tract and central termination sequence of HIV-1
   2847..2913    +  CDS            small t antigen (fragment): SV40 (simian virus 40) small t antigen
   2920..4098    +  promoter       EF-1α promoter: strong constitutive promoter for human elongation factor EF-1α
   4115..5431    +  CDS            ESR2 (fragment): ESR2_HUMAN - Also known as ESTRB, NR3A2. Experimental evidence at protein level: Swiss-Prot protein existence level 1. [Isoform 2]: Lacks ligand binding ability and has no or only very low ERE binding activity resulting in the loss of ligand-dependent transactivation ability. From Homo sapiens (Human).
   5447..5500    +  promoter       U6 promoter (fragment): RNA polymerase III promoter for human U6 snRNA
   5542..6130    +  misc_feature   WPRE: woodchuck hepatitis virus posttranscriptional regulatory element
   6181..6200    +  misc_feature   cPPT/CTS (fragment): central polypurine tract and central termination sequence of HIV-1
   6202..6435    +  LTR            3' LTR (ΔU3): self-inactivating 3' long terminal repeat (LTR) from HIV-1
   6513..6634    +  polyA_signal   SV40 poly(A) signal: SV40 polyadenylation signal
   6674..6809    +  rep_origin     SV40 ori: SV40 origin of replication
   6830..6848    -  promoter       T7 promoter: promoter for bacteriophage T7 RNA polymerase
   6856..7011    +  CDS            lacZα (fragment): LacZα fragment of β-galactosidase; lacZ fragment
   7016..7444    +  rep_origin     f1 ori (sequence partly withheld): f1 bacteriophage origin of replication; arrow indicates direction of (+) strand synthesis
   7497..7601    +  promoter       AmpR promoter: bla
   7602..8462    +  CDS            AmpR: β-lactamase; bla; confers resistance to ampicillin, carbenicillin, and related antibiotics
   8633..9221    +  rep_origin     ori: high-copy-number ColE1/pMB1/pBR322/pUC origin of replication
   9404..9496    +  CDS            lacI (fragment): lac repressor; lacI; The lac repressor binds to the lac operator to inhibit transcription in E. coli. This inhibition can be relieved by adding lactose or isopropyl-β-D-thiogalactopyranoside (IPTG).
   9509..9530    +  protein_bind   CAP binding site: CAP binding activates transcription in the presence of cAMP. E. coli catabolite activator protein
   9545..9575    +  promoter       lac promoter: promoter for the E. coli lac operon
   9583..9599    +  protein_bind   lac operator: The lac repressor binds to the lac operator to inhibit transcription in E. coli. This inhibition can be relieved by adding lactose or isopropyl-β-D-thiogalactopyranoside (IPTG). lac repressor encoded by lacI
   9644..9662    +  promoter       T3 promoter: promoter for bacteriophage T3 RNA polymerase
>Addgene plasmid #142296 | TFORF1954 | addgene full sequence | sequence record 395774 | Addgene NGS Result
TTAATGTAGTCTTATGCAATACTCTTGTAGTCTTGCAACATGGTAACGATGAGTTAGCAACATGCCTTAC
AAGGAGAGAAAAAGCACCGTGCATGCCGATTGGTGGAAGTAAGGTGGTACGATCGTGCCTTATTAGGAAG
GCAACAGACGGGTCTGACATGGATTGGACGAACCACTGAATTGCCGCATTGCAGAGATATTGTATTTAAG
TGCCTAGCTCGATACATAAACGGGTCTCTCTGGTTAGACCAGATCTGAGCCTGGGAGCTCTCTGGCTAAC
TAGGGAACCCACTGCTTAAGCCTCAATAAAGCTTGCCTTGAGTGCTTCAAGTAGTGTGTGCCCGTCTGTT
GTGTGACTCTGGTAACTAGAGATCCCTCAGACCCTTTTAGTCAGTGTGGAAAATCTCTAGCAGTGGCGCC
CGAACAGGGACTTGAAAGCGAAAGGGAAACCAGAGGAGCTCTCTCGACGCAGGACTCGGCTTGCTGAAGC
GCGCACGGCAAGAGGCGAGGGGCGGCGACTGGTGAGTACGCCAAAAATTTTGACTAGCGGAGGCTAGAAG
GAGAGAGATGGGTGCGAGAGCGTCAGTATTAAGCGGGGGAGAATTAGATCGCGATGGGAAAAAATTCGGT
TAAGGCCAGGGGGAAAGAAAAAATATAAATTAAAACATATAGTATGGGCAAGCAGGGAGCTAGAACGATT
CGCAGTTAATCCTGGCCTGTTAGAAACATCAGAAGGCTGTAGACAAATACTGGGACAGCTACAACCATCC
CTTCAGACAGGATCAGAAGAACTTAGATCATTATATAATACAGTAGCAACCCTCTATTGTGTGCATCAAA
GGATAGAGATAAAAGACACCAAGGAAGCTTTAGACAAGATAGAGGAAGAGCAAAACAAAAGTAAGACCAC
CGCACAGCAAGCGGCCGCTGATCTTCAGACCTGGAGGAGGAGATATGAGGGACAATTGGAGAAGTGAATT
ATATAAATATAAAGTAGTAAAAATTGAACCATTAGGAGTAGCACCCACCAAGGCAAAGAGAAGAGTGGTG
CAGAGAGAAAAAAGAGCAGTGGGAATAGGAGCTTTGTTCCTTGGGTTCTTGGGAGCAGCAGGAAGCACTA
TGGGCGCAGCGTCAATGACGCTGACGGTACAGGCCAGACAATTATTGTCTGGTATAGTGCAGCAGCAGAA
CAATTTGCTGAGGGCTATTGAGGCGCAACAGCATCTGTTGCAACTCACAGTCTGGGGCATCAAGCAGCTC
CAGGCAAGAATCCTGGCTGTGGAAAGATACCTAAAGGATCAACAGCTCCTGGGGATTTGGGGTTGCTCTG
GAAAACTCATTTGCACCACTGCTGTGCCTTGGAATGCTAGTTGGAGTAATAAATCTCTGGAACAGATTTG
GAATCACACGACCTGGATGGAGTGGGACAGAGAAATTAACAATTACACAAGCTTAATACACTCCTTAATT
GAAGAATCGCAAAACCAGCAAGAAAAGAATGAACAAGAATTATTGGAATTAGATAAATGGGCAAGTTTGT
GGAATTGGTTTAACATAACAAATTGGCTGTGGTATATAAAATTATTCATAATGATAGTAGGAGGCTTGGT
AGGTTTAAGAATAGTTTTTGCTGTACTTTCTATAGTGAATAGAGTTAGGCAGGGATATTCACCATTATCG
TTTCAGACCCACCTCCCAACCCCGAGGGGACCCATGCATTGCATCTCAATTAGTCAGCAACCAGGTGTGG
AAAGTCCCCAGGCTCCCCAGCAGGCAGAAGTATGCAAAGCATGCGTCTCAATTAGTCAGCAACCATAGTC
CCGCCCCTAACTCCGCCCATCCCGCCCCTAACTCCGCCCAGTTCCGCCCATTCTCCGCCCCATGGCTGAC
TAATTTTTTTTATTTATGCAGAGGCCGAGGCCGCCTCGGCCTCTGAGCTATTCCAGAAGTAGTGAGGAGG
CTTTTTTGGAGGCCTAGGCTTTTGCAAAAAGCTTTCTAGAGGTACCACCGGAGCTTACCATGACCGAGTA
CAAGCCCACGGTGCGCCTCGCCACCCGCGACGACGTCCCCAGGGCCGTACGCACCCTCGCCGCCGCGTTC
GCCGACTACCCCGCCACGCGCCACACCGTCGATCCGGACCGCCACATCGAGCGGGTCACCGAGCTGCAAG
AACTCTTCCTCACGCGCGTCGGGCTCGACATCGGCAAGGTGTGGGTCGCGGACGACGGCGCCGCCGTGGC
GGTCTGGACCACGCCGGAGAGCGTCGAAGCGGGGGCGGTGTTCGCCGAGATCGGCCCGCGCATGGCCGAG
TTGAGCGGTTCCCGGCTGGCCGCGCAGCAACAGATGGAAGGCCTCCTGGCGCCGCACCGGCCCAAGGAGC
CCGCGTGGTTCCTGGCCACCGTCGGCGTCTCGCCCGACCACCAGGGCAAGGGTCTGGGCAGCGCCGTCGT
GCTCCCCGGAGTGGAGGCGGCCGAGCGCGCCGGGGTGCCCGCCTTCCTGGAGACCTCCGCGCCCCGCAAC
CTCCCCTTCTACGAGCGGCTCGGCTTCACCGTCACCGCCGACGTCGAGGTGCCCGAAGGACCGCGCACCT
GGTGCATGACCCGCAAGCCCGGTGCCAGTTAACGAATTCTAGATCTTGAGACAAATGGCAGTATTCATCC
ACAATTTTAAAAGAAAAGGGGGGATTGGGGGGTACAGTGCAGGGGAAAGAATAGTAGACATAATAGCAAC
AGACATACAAACTAAAGAATTACAAAAACAAATTACAAAAATTCAAAATTTTCGGGTTTATTACAGGGAC
AGCAGAGATCCACTTTGGCGCCGGCTCGAGGCCTGCAGGTGCAAAGATGGATAAAGTTTTAAACAGAGAG
GAATCTTTGCAGCTAATGGACCTTCTAGGTCTTGAAAGGAGTGGGAATTGGCTCCGGTGCCCGTCAGTGG
GCAGAGCGCACATCGCCCACAGTCCCCGAGAAGTTGGGGGGAGGGGTCGGCAATTGAACCGGTGCCTAGA
GAAGGTGGCGCGGGGTAAACTGGGAAAGTGATGTCGTGTACTGGCTCCGCCTTTTTCCCGAGGGTGGGGG
AGAACCGTATATAAGTGCAGTAGTCGCCGTGAACGTTCTTTTTCGCAACGGGTTTGCCGCCAGAACACAG
GTAAGTGCCGTGTGTGGTTCCCGCGGGCCTGGCCTCTTTACGGGTTATGGCCCTTGCGTGCCTTGAATTA
CTTCCACCTGGCTGCAGTACGTGATTCTTGATCCCGAGCTTCGGGTTGGAAGTGGGTGGGAGAGTTCGAG
GCCTTGCGCTTAAGGAGCCCCTTCGCCTCGTGCTTGAGTTGAGGCCTGGCCTGGGCGCTGGGGCCGCCGC
GTGCGAATCTGGTGGCACCTTCGCGCCTGTCTCGCTGCTTTCGATAAGTCTCTAGCCATTTAAAATTTTT
GATGACCTGCTGCGACGCTTTTTTTCTGGCAAGATAGTCTTGTAAATGCGGGCCAAGATCTGCACACTGG
TATTTCGGTTTTTGGGGCCGCGGGCGGCGACGGGGCCCGTGCGTCCCAGCGCACATGTTCGGCGAGGCGG
GGCCTGCGAGCGCGGCCACCGAGAATCGGACGGGGGTAGTCTCAAGCTGGCCGGCCTGCTCTGGTGCCTG
GCCTCGCGCCGCCGTGTATCGCCCCGCCCTGGGCGGCAAGGCTGGCCCGGTCGGCACCAGTTGCGTGAGC
GGAAAGATGGCCGCTTCCCGGCCCTGCTGCAGGGAGCTCAAAATGGAGGACGCGGCGCTCGGGAGAGCGG
GCGGGTGAGTCACCCACACAAAGGAAAAGGGCCTTTCCGTCCTCAGCCGTCGCTTCATGTGACTCCACGG
AGTACCGGGCGCCGTCCAGGCACCTCGATTAGTTCTCGAGCTTTTGGAGTACGTCGTCTTTAGGTTGGGG
GGAGGGGTTTTATGCGATGGAGTTTCCCCACACTGAGTGGGTGGAGACTGAAGTTAGGCCAGCTTGGCAC
TTGATGTAATTCTCCTTGGAATTTGCCCTTTTTGAGTTTGGATCTTGGTTCATTCTCAAGCCTCAGACAG
TGGTTCAAAGTTTTTTTCTTCCATTTCAGGTGTCGTGAGGCTAGCACCGCCACCATGGATATAAAAAACT
CACCATCTAGCCTTAATTCTCCTTCCTCCTACAACTGCAGTCAATCCATCTTACCCCTGGAGCACGGCTC
CATATACATACCTTCCTCCTATGTAGACAGCCACCATGAATATCCAGCCATGACATTCTATAGCCCTGCT
GTGATGAATTACAGCATTCCCAGCAATGTCACTAACTTGGAAGGTGGGCCTGGTCGGCAGACCACAAGCC
CAAATGTGTTGTGGCCAACACCTGGGCACCTTTCTCCTTTAGTGGTCCATCGCCAGTTATCACATCTGTA
TGCGGAACCTCAAAAGAGTCCCTGGTGTGAAGCAAGATCGCTAGAACACACCTTACCTGTAAACAGAGAG
ACACTGAAAAGGAAGGTTAGTGGGAACCGTTGCGCCAGCCCTGTTACTGGTCCAGGTTCAAAGAGGGATG
CTCACTTCTGCGCTGTCTGCAGCGATTACGCATCGGGATATCACTATGGAGTCTGGTCGTGTGAAGGATG
TAAGGCCTTTTTTAAAAGAAGCATTCAAGGACATAATGATTATATTTGTCCAGCTACAAATCAGTGTACA
ATCGATAAAAACCGGCGCAAGAGCTGCCAGGCCTGCCGACTTCGGAAGTGTTACGAAGTGGGAATGGTGA
AGTGTGGCTCCCGGAGAGAGAGATGTGGGTACCGCCTTGTGCGGAGACAGAGAAGTGCCGACGAGCAGCT
GCACTGTGCCGGCAAGGCCAAGAGAAGTGGCGGCCACGCGCCCCGAGTGCGGGAGCTGCTGCTGGACGCC
CTGAGCCCCGAGCAGCTAGTGCTCACCCTCCTGGAGGCTGAGCCGCCCCATGTGCTGATCAGCCGCCCCA
GTGCGCCCTTCACCGAGGCCTCCATGATGATGTCCCTGACCAAGTTGGCCGACAAGGAGTTGGTACACAT
GATCAGCTGGGCCAAGAAGATTCCCGGTATGTACCCTCTGGTCACAGCGACCCAGGATGCTGACAGCAGC
CGGAAGCTGGCTCACTTGCTGAACGCCGTGACCGATGCTTTGGTTTGGGTGATTGCCAAGAGCGGCATCT
CCTCCCAGCAGCAATCCATGCGCCTGGCTAACCTCCTGATGCTCCTGTCCCACGTCAGGCATGCGAGTAA
CAAGGGCATGGAACATCTGCTCAACATGAAGTGCAAAAATGTGGTCCCAGTGTATGACCTGCTGCTGGAG
ATGCTGAATGCCCACGTGCTTCGCGGGTGCAAGTCCTCCATCACGGGGTCCGAGTGCAGCCCGGCAGAGG
ACAGTAAAAGCAAAGAGGGCTCCCAGAACCCACAGTCTCAGTAGTAATGAACTAGTCCGTAACTTGAAAG
TATTTCGATTTCTTGGCTTTATATATCTTGTGGAAAGGACGAGCAGACCGAGGCACGCAACTCATTACGC
GTTAAGTCGACAATCAACCTCTGGATTACAAAATTTGTGAAAGATTGACTGGTATTCTTAACTATGTTGC
TCCTTTTACGCTATGTGGATACGCTGCTTTAATGCCTTTGTATCATGCTATTGCTTCCCGTATGGCTTTC
ATTTTCTCCTCCTTGTATAAATCCTGGTTGCTGTCTCTTTATGAGGAGTTGTGGCCCGTTGTCAGGCAAC
GTGGCGTGGTGTGCACTGTGTTTGCTGACGCAACCCCCACTGGTTGGGGCATTGCCACCACCTGTCAGCT
CCTTTCCGGGACTTTCGCTTTCCCCCTCCCTATTGCCACGGCGGAACTCATCGCCGCCTGCCTTGCCCGC
TGCTGGACAGGGGCTCGGCTGTTGGGCACTGACAATTCCGTGGTGTTGTCGGGGAAATCATCGTCCTTTC
CTTGGCTGCTCGCCTGTGTTGCCACCTGGATTCTGCGCGGGACGTCCTTCTGCTACGTCCCTTCGGCCCT
CAATCCAGCGGACCTTCCTTCCCGCGGCCTGCTGCCGGCTCTGCGGCCTCTTCCGCGTCTTCGCCTTCGC
CCTCAGACGAGTCGGATCTCCCTTTGGGCCGCCTCCCCGCGTCGACTTTAAGACCAATGACTTACAAGGC
AGCTGTAGATCTTAGCCACTTTTTAAAAGAAAAGGGGGGACTGGAAGGGCTAATTCACTCCCAACGAAGA
CAAGATCTGCTTTTTGCTTGTACTGGGTCTCTCTGGTTAGACCAGATCTGAGCCTGGGAGCTCTCTGGCT
AACTAGGGAACCCACTGCTTAAGCCTCAATAAAGCTTGCCTTGAGTGCTTCAAGTAGTGTGTGCCCGTCT
GTTGTGTGACTCTGGTAACTAGAGATCCCTCAGACCCTTTTAGTCAGTGTGGAAAATCTCTAGCAGTACG
TATAGTAGTTCATGTCATCTTATTATTCAGTATTTATAACTTGCAAAGAAATGAATATCAGAGAGTGAGA
GGAACTTGTTTATTGCAGCTTATAATGGTTACAAATAAAGCAATAGCATCACAAATTTCACAAATAAAGC
ATTTTTTTCACTGCATTCTAGTTGTGGTTTGTCCAAACTCATCAATGTATCTTATCATGTCTGGCTCTAG
CTATCCCGCCCCTAACTCCGCCCATCCCGCCCCTAACTCCGCCCAGTTCCGCCCATTCTCCGCCCCATGG
CTGACTAATTTTTTTTATTTATGCAGAGGCCGAGGCCGCCTCGGCCTCTGAGCTATTCCAGAAGTAGTGA
GGAGGCTTTTTTGGAGGCCTAGGGACGTACCCAATTCGCCCTATAGTGAGTCGTATTACGCGCGCTCACT
GGCCGTCGTTTTACAACGTCGTGACTGGGAAAACCCTGGCGTTACCCAACTTAATCGCCTTGCAGCACAT
CCCCCTTTCGCCAGCTGGCGTAATAGCGAAGAGGCCCGCACCGATCGCCCTTCCCAACAGTTGCGCAGCC
TGAATGGCGAATGGG
[124 nt withheld, positions 7016-7139]
C
[91 nt withheld, positions 7141-7231]
A
[49 nt withheld, positions 7233-7281]
CCTTTGACGTTGGAGTCCACGTTCTTT
[37 nt withheld, positions 7309-7345]
ACCCTATCTCGGTCTATTCTTTTGATTTATAAGGGATTTTGCCGATTTCGGCCTATTGGTTAAAAAATGA
GCTGATTTAACAAAAATTTAACGCGAATTTTAACAAAATATTAACGCTTACAATTTAGGTGGCACTTTTC
GGGGAAATGTGCGCGGAACCCCTATTTGTTTATTTTTCTAAATACATTCAAATATGTATCCGCTCATGAG
ACAATAACCCTGATAAATGCTTCAATAATATTGAAAAAGGAAGAGTATGAGTATTCAACATTTCCGTGTC
GCCCTTATTCCCTTTTTTGCGGCATTTTGCCTTCCTGTTTTTGCTCACCCAGAAACGCTGGTGAAAGTAA
AAGATGCTGAAGATCAGTTGGGTGCACGAGTGGGTTACATCGAACTGGATCTCAACAGCGGTAAGATCCT
TGAGAGTTTTCGCCCCGAAGAACGTTTTCCAATGATGAGCACTTTTAAAGTTCTGCTATGTGGCGCGGTA
TTATCCCGTATTGACGCCGGGCAAGAGCAACTCGGTCGCCGCATACACTATTCTCAGAATGACTTGGTTG
AGTACTCACCAGTCACAGAAAAGCATCTTACGGATGGCATGACAGTAAGAGAATTATGCAGTGCTGCCAT
AACCATGAGTGATAACACTGCGGCCAACTTACTTCTGACAACGATCGGAGGACCGAAGGAGCTAACCGCT
TTTTTGCACAACATGGGGGATCATGTAACTCGCCTTGATCGTTGGGAACCGGAGCTGAATGAAGCCATAC
CAAACGACGAGCGTGACACCACGATGCCTGTAGCAATGGCAACAACGTTGCGCAAACTATTAACTGGCGA
ACTACTTACTCTAGCTTCCCGGCAACAATTAATAGACTGGATGGAGGCGGATAAAGTTGCAGGACCACTT
CTGCGCTCGGCCCTTCCGGCTGGCTGGTTTATTGCTGATAAATCTGGAGCCGGTGAGCGTGGGTCTCGCG
GTATCATTGCAGCACTGGGGCCAGATGGTAAGCCCTCCCGTATCGTAGTTATCTACACGACGGGGAGTCA
GGCAACTATGGATGAACGAAATAGACAGATCGCTGAGATAGGTGCCTCACTGATTAAGCATTGGTAACTG
TCAGACCAAGTTTACTCATATATACTTTAGATTGATTTAAAACTTCATTTTTAATTTAAAAGGATCTAGG
TGAAGATCCTTTTTGATAATCTCATGACCAAAATCCCTTAACGTGAGTTTTCGTTCCACTGAGCGTCAGA
CCCCGTAGAAAAGATCAAAGGATCTTCTTGAGATCCTTTTTTTCTGCGCGTAATCTGCTGCTTGCAAACA
AAAAAACCACCGCTACCAGCGGTGGTTTGTTTGCCGGATCAAGAGCTACCAACTCTTTTTCCGAAGGTAA
CTGGCTTCAGCAGAGCGCAGATACCAAATACTGTTCTTCTAGTGTAGCCGTAGTTAGGCCACCACTTCAA
GAACTCTGTAGCACCGCCTACATACCTCGCTCTGCTAATCCTGTTACCAGTGGCTGCTGCCAGTGGCGAT
AAGTCGTGTCTTACCGGGTTGGACTCAAGACGATAGTTACCGGATAAGGCGCAGCGGTCGGGCTGAACGG
GGGGTTCGTGCACACAGCCCAGCTTGGAGCGAACGACCTACACCGAACTGAGATACCTACAGCGTGAGCT
ATGAGAAAGCGCCACGCTTCCCGAAGGGAGAAAGGCGGACAGGTATCCGGTAAGCGGCAGGGTCGGAACA
GGAGAGCGCACGAGGGAGCTTCCAGGGGGAAACGCCTGGTATCTTTATAGTCCTGTCGGGTTTCGCCACC
TCTGACTTGAGCGTCGATTTTTGTGATGCTCGTCAGGGGGGCGGAGCCTATGGAAAAACGCCAGCAACGC
GGCCTTTTTACGGTTCCTGGCCTTTTGCTGGCCTTTTGCTCACATGTTCTTTCCTGCGTTATCCCCTGAT
TCTGTGGATAACCGTATTACCGCCTTTGAGTGAGCTGATACCGCTCGCCGCAGCCGAACGACCGAGCGCA
GCGAGTCAGTGAGCGAGGAAGCGGAAGAGCGCCCAATACGCAAACCGCCTCTCCCCGCGCGTTGGCCGAT
TCATTAATGCAGCTGGCACGACAGGTTTCCCGACTGGAAAGCGGGCAGTGAGCGCAACGCAATTAATGTG
AGTTAGCTCACTCATTAGGCACCCCAGGCTTTACACTTTATGCTTCCGGCTCGTATGTTGTGTGGAATTG
TGAGCGGATAACAATTTCACACAGGAAACAGCTATGACCATGATTACGCCAAGCGCGCAATTAACCCTCA
CTAAAGGGAACAAAAGCTGGAGCTGCAAGC
