>Addgene plasmid #142296 | TFORF1954 | depositor partial sequence | sequence record 279026 | Insert
ACCGCCACCATGGATATAAAAAACTCACCATCTAGCCTTAATTCTCCTTCCTCCTACAACTGCAGTCAAT
CCATCTTACCCCTGGAGCACGGCTCCATATACATACCTTCCTCCTATGTAGACAGCCACCATGAATATCC
AGCCATGACATTCTATAGCCCTGCTGTGATGAATTACAGCATTCCCAGCAATGTCACTAACTTGGAAGGT
GGGCCTGGTCGGCAGACCACAAGCCCAAATGTGTTGTGGCCAACACCTGGGCACCTTTCTCCTTTAGTGG
TCCATCGCCAGTTATCACATCTGTATGCGGAACCTCAAAAGAGTCCCTGGTGTGAAGCAAGATCGCTAGA
ACACACCTTACCTGTAAACAGAGAGACACTGAAAAGGAAGGTTAGTGGGAACCGTTGCGCCAGCCCTGTT
ACTGGTCCAGGTTCAAAGAGGGATGCTCACTTCTGCGCTGTCTGCAGCGATTACGCATCGGGATATCACT
ATGGAGTCTGGTCGTGTGAAGGATGTAAGGCCTTTTTTAAAAGAAGCATTCAAGGACATAATGATTATAT
TTGTCCAGCTACAAATCAGTGTACAATCGATAAAAACCGGCGCAAGAGCTGCCAGGCCTGCCGACTTCGG
AAGTGTTACGAAGTGGGAATGGTGAAGTGTGGCTCCCGGAGAGAGAGATGTGGGTACCGCCTTGTGCGGA
GACAGAGAAGTGCCGACGAGCAGCTGCACTGTGCCGGCAAGGCCAAGAGAAGTGGCGGCCACGCGCCCCG
AGTGCGGGAGCTGCTGCTGGACGCCCTGAGCCCCGAGCAGCTAGTGCTCACCCTCCTGGAGGCTGAGCCG
CCCCATGTGCTGATCAGCCGCCCCAGTGCGCCCTTCACCGAGGCCTCCATGATGATGTCCCTGACCAAGT
TGGCCGACAAGGAGTTGGTACACATGATCAGCTGGGCCAAGAAGATTCCCGGTATGTACCCTCTGGTCAC
AGCGACCCAGGATGCTGACAGCAGCCGGAAGCTGGCTCACTTGCTGAACGCCGTGACCGATGCTTTGGTT
TGGGTGATTGCCAAGAGCGGCATCTCCTCCCAGCAGCAATCCATGCGCCTGGCTAACCTCCTGATGCTCC
TGTCCCACGTCAGGCATGCGAGTAACAAGGGCATGGAACATCTGCTCAACATGAAGTGCAAAAATGTGGT
CCCAGTGTATGACCTGCTGCTGGAGATGCTGAATGCCCACGTGCTTCGCGGGTGCAAGTCCTCCATCACG
GGGTCCGAGTGCAGCCCGGCAGAGGACAGTAAAAGCAAAGAGGGCTCCCAGAACCCACAGTCTCAGTAGT
AATGAACTAGTCCGTAACTTGAAAGTATTTCGATTTCTTGGCTTTATATATCTTGTGGAAAGGACGAGCA
GACCGAGGCACGCAACTCATT
