>Addgene plasmid #142296 | TFORF1954 | depositor partial sequence | sequence record 279027 | Barcode
GCAGACCGAGGCACGCAACTCATT
